Addgene plasmid #178310: pTYF-EF1a-DLDH-IRES-EGFP
Purpose: Express the bacterial D-lactate dehydrogenase (DLDH) enzyme in mammalian cells
Depositing lab: Sergey Kasparov. Depositing organization: University of Bristol. Publication: Expression of Microbial Enzymes in Mammalian Astrocytes to Modulate Lactate Release. Vaccari Cardoso B, Barrera I, Mosienko V, Gourine AV, Kasparov S, Teschemacher AG. Brain Sci. 2021 Aug 10;11(8). pii: brainsci11081056. doi: 10.3390/brainsci11081056. PubMed 34439675.
Backbone
  Vector backbone: pMA-T
  Backbone size w/o insert (bp): 9791
  Total vector size (bp): 10794
  Vector type: Mammalian Expression, Lentiviral
Growth in bacteria
  Bacterial resistance: Ampicillin, 100 μg/mL
  Growth temperature: 37°C
  Growth strain: NEB Stable
  Copy number: Unknown
Gene/Insert
  Gene/Insert name: D-lactate dehydrogenase (alt name: DLDH)
  Species: Synthetic
  Insert size (bp): 1002
  GenBank ID: WP013438907
  Promoter: EF1a
  Tag / fusion protein: EGFP (C terminal on backbone)
  Cloning method: Restriction Enzyme; 5′ cloning site NheI (not destroyed); 3′ cloning site SalI (not destroyed)
  Sequencing primers: 5′ EF1a-tail (GCACCTCGATTAGTTC); 3′ GFP rev (CCGTTTACGTCGCCGTC)
Terms and licenses: Academic/Nonprofit Terms; Industry Terms: Not Available to Industry
How to cite: pTYF-EF1a-DLDH-IRES-EGFP was a gift from Sergey Kasparov (Addgene plasmid # 178310 ; http://n2t.net/addgene:178310 ; RRID:Addgene_178310)
