[The description below was written by a language model from this plasmid's Addgene catalogue record and pLannotate feature annotations shown in this document.]
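Description:
pTYF-EF1a-DLDH-IRES-EGFP is an HIV-1-derived, self-inactivating lentiviral transfer plasmid for expressing a bacterial D-lactate dehydrogenase in mammalian cells. The catalogue lists the backbone as pMA-T and the total size as about 10.8 kb, while the sequenced record is slightly shorter at about 10.7 kb. It is propagated in E. coli through a high-copy ColE1/pUC-type origin with ampicillin selection (AmpR and its bla promoter). A recombination-reduced growth strain is recorded, as is usual for plasmids carrying LTR repeats. Fragments of f1 ori, lacZα, rop and bom appear to be backbone remnants.

The viral portion begins with a CMV enhancer/truncated CMV promoter fused to a truncated 5' LTR, an arrangement that typically drives genomic RNA production in packaging cells without Tat. This is followed by the Ψ packaging signal with adjoining gag sequence, an env fragment containing the Rev response element for nuclear export of unspliced RNA, and the cPPT/CTS, which aids nuclear import. The internal cassette uses the human EF-1α core promoter with intron A to transcribe the roughly 1 kb synthetic DLDH coding sequence, which the annotation matches to ldhA of Lactobacillus delbrueckii subsp. bulgaricus and which was cloned between NheI and SalI.

EGFP lies downstream. The IRES named in the plasmid title was not annotated but presumably occupies the unannotated gap between the two reading frames. In that case EGFP would be translated separately as a co-expressed marker of transduced cells, rather than as the C-terminal fusion the tag field suggests. A ΔU3 3' LTR fragment with TAR and a bGH polyadenylation signal close the cassette. The associated work used microbial enzymes of this kind in astrocytes to modulate lactate release.
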