Features (pLannotate 1.2.2; 30 found; start..end, strand, type, name):
      6..1004    +  CDS            ldhA: LDHD_LACDA - Experimental evidence at protein level: Swiss-Prot protein existence level 1. From Lactobacillus delbrueckii subsp. bulgaricus (strain ATCC 11842 / DSM 20081 / BCRC 10696 / JCM 1002 / NBRC 13953 / NCIMB 11778 / NCTC 12712 / WDCM 00102 / Lb 14).
   1359..1385    +  misc_feature   MCS (fragment): multiple cloning site
   1393..2112    +  CDS            EGFP: the original enhanced GFP (Yang et al., 1996) mammalian codon-optimized
   2138..2215    +  CDS            nef (fragment): NEF_HV1Z2 - Experimental evidence at protein level: Swiss-Prot protein existence level 1. Extracellular Nef protein targets CD4(+) T-lymphocytes for apoptosis by interacting with CXCR4 surface receptors. From Human immunodeficiency virus type 1 group M subtype D (isolate Z2/CDC-Z34) (HIV-1).
   2217..2238    +  LTR            3' LTR (ΔU3) (fragment): self-inactivating 3' long terminal repeat (LTR) from HIV-1
   2238..2298    +  ncRNA          mir-TAR: Accession: RF00250 - Trans-activation response element (TAR)
   2323..2547    +  polyA_signal   bGH poly(A) signal: bovine growth hormone polyadenylation signal
   2551..2572    +  promoter       SV40 promoter (fragment): SV40 enhancer and early promoter
   2593..2724    +  rep_origin     f1 ori (fragment) (sequence partly withheld): f1 bacteriophage origin of replication; arrow indicates direction of (+) strand synthesis
   3128..3316    +  CDS            EEF1AKMT2 (fragment): EFMT2_HUMAN - Also known as C10orf138, METTL10 From Homo sapiens (Human).
   3655..3709    -  CDS            lacI (fragment): lac repressor; lacI; The lac repressor binds to the lac operator to inhibit transcription in E. coli. This inhibition can be relieved by adding lactose or isopropyl-β-D-thiogalactopyranoside (IPTG).
   3892..4480    -  rep_origin     ori: high-copy-number ColE1/pMB1/pBR322/pUC origin of replication
   4651..5511    -  CDS            AmpR: β-lactamase; bla; confers resistance to ampicillin, carbenicillin, and related antibiotics
   5512..5616    -  promoter       AmpR promoter: bla
   5711..5746    +  CDS            rop (fragment): Rop protein, which maintains plasmids at low copy number; rop
   5848..5947    +  misc_feature   bom (fragment): basis of mobility region from pBR322
   5953..6019    -  CDS            lacZα (fragment): LacZα fragment of β-galactosidase; lacZ fragment
   6914..6937    +  LTR            3' LTR (fragment): 3' long terminal repeat (LTR) from HIV-1
   6954..7078    +  enhancer       CMV enhancer (fragment): human cytomegalovirus immediate early enhancer
   7093..7192    +  promoter       CMVd1 promoter: truncated human cytomegalovirus (CMV) immediate early promoter that yields slightly reduced expression relative to the full-length promoter
   7206..7386    +  LTR            5' LTR (truncated): truncated 5' long terminal repeat (LTR) from HIV-1
   7434..7558    +  misc_feature   HIV-1 Ψ: packaging signal of human immunodeficiency virus type 1
   7542..8263    +  CDS            HIV-1 gag (fragment): gag protein from human immunodeficiency virus 1; gag
   8262..8498    +  CDS            env (fragment): ENV_HV1N5 - Experimental evidence at protein level: Swiss-Prot protein existence level 1. From Human immunodeficiency virus type 1 group M subtype B (isolate NY5) (HIV-1).
   8717..9053    +  ncRNA          RRE: Accession: RF00036 - HIV Rev response element
   9263..9380    +  misc_feature   cPPT/CTS: central polypurine tract and central termination sequence of HIV-1
   9462..9528    +  CDS            small t antigen (fragment): SV40 (simian virus 40) small t antigen
   9554..9765    +  promoter       EF-1α core promoter: core promoter for human elongation factor EF-1α
   9766..9875    +  intron         EF-1α intron A (fragment): intron upstream of the start codon of human EF-1α
  10501..10704   +  intron         EF-1α intron A: truncated intron upstream of the start codon of human EF-1α
>Addgene plasmid #178310 | pTYF-EF1a-DLDH-IRES-EGFP | addgene full sequence | sequence record 352510 | Addgene NGS Result
CTAGCATGACCAAGATCTTCGCCTACGCCATCAGAGAGGACGAGAAGCCCTTCCTGAAAGAGTGGGAGGA
CGCCCACAAGGACGTGGAAGTGGAGTACACCGACAAGCTGCTGACCCCAGAGACAGCCGCCCTGGCCAAA
GGCGCTGATGGCGTGGTGGTGTACCAGCAGCTGGACTACACAGCCGAGACACTGCAGGCCCTGGCCGACA
ACGGCATCACCAAGATGAGCCTGCGGAACGTGGGCGTGGACAACATCGACATGGCCAAGGCCAAAGAGCT
GGGCTTCCAGATCACCAACGTGCCCGTGTACAGCCCCAACGCCATTGCCGAACACGCCGCCATCCAGGCC
GCCAGAATCCTGCGGCAGGCCAAAGCCATGGACGAGAAGGTGGCCCGGCACGACCTGAGATGGGCCCCCA
CCATCGGCAGAGAAGTGCGGGACCAGGTCGTGGGCGTCGTGGGAACAGGCCACATCGGCCAGGTGTTCAT
GCAGATCATGGAAGGCTTCGGCGCCAAAGTGATCGCCTACGACATCTTCCGGAACCCCGAGCTGGAAAAG
AAAGGCTACTACGTGGACAGCCTGGACGACCTGTACAAGCAGGCCGACGTGATCAGCCTGCACGTGCCCG
ATGTGCCCGCCAACGTGCACATGATCAACGACAAGTCTATCGCCAAGATGAAGCAGGACGTGGTGATCGT
GAACGTGTCCAGAGGCCCCCTGGTGGACACCGACGCCGTGATCAGAGGCCTGGACAGCGGCAAGGTGTTC
GGCTACGCCATGGACGTGTACGAGGGCGAAGTGGGCGTGTTCAACGAGGACTGGGAGGGCAAAGAGTTCC
CCGACGCCAGACTGGCCGACCTGATCGCCAGACCCAACGTGCTGGTGACACCCCACACCGCCTTCTACAC
CACCCACGCCGTGCGGAACATGGTGATCAAGGCCTTCGACAACAACCTGGAACTGATCGAGGGAAAAGAG
GCCGAGACACCCGTGAAAGTGGGCTGAGTCGACGGTACCAGATGGGGGTCCTGGGCCCCAGGGTGTGCAG
CCACTGACTTGGGGACTGCTGGTGGGGTAGGGATGAGGGAGGGAGGGGCATTGTGATGTACAGGGCTGCT
CTGTGAGATCAAGGGTCTCTTAAGGGTGGGAGCTGGGGCAGGGACTACGAGAGCAGCCAGATGGGCTGAA
AGTGGAACTCAAGGGGTTTCTGGCACCTACCTACCTGCTTCCCGCTGGGGGGTGGGGAGTTGGCCCAGAG
TCTTAAGATTGGGGCAGGGTGGAGAGGTGGGCTCTTCCTGCTTCCCACTCATCTTATAGCTTTCTTTCCC
CAGATCCGAATTCGAGATCCAAACCAAGGGTACCGCGGGCCCGGGATCCACCGGTCGCCACCATGGTGAG
CAAGGGCGAGGAGCTGTTCACCGGGGTGGTGCCCATCCTGGTCGAGCTGGACGGCGACGTAAACGGCCAC
AAGTTCAGCGTGTCCGGCGAGGGCGAGGGCGATGCCACCTACGGCAAGCTGACCCTGAAGTTCATCTGCA
CCACCGGCAAGCTGCCCGTGCCCTGGCCCACCCTCGTGACCACCCTGACCTACGGCGTGCAGTGCTTCAG
CCGCTACCCCGACCACATGAAGCAGCACGACTTCTTCAAGTCCGCCATGCCCGAAGGCTACGTCCAGGAG
CGCACCATCTTCTTCAAGGACGACGGCAACTACAAGACCCGCGCCGAGGTGAAGTTCGAGGGCGACACCC
TGGTGAACCGCATCGAGCTGAAGGGCATCGACTTCAAGGAGGACGGCAACATCCTGGGGCACAAGCTGGA
GTACAACTACAACAGCCACAACGTCTATATCATGGCCGACAAGCAGAAGAACGGCATCAAGGTGAACTTC
AAGATCCGCCACAACATCGAGGACGGCAGCGTGCAGCTCGCCGACCACTACCAGCAGAACACCCCCATCG
GCGACGGCCCCGTGCTGCTGCCCGACAACCACTACCTGAGCACCCAGTCCGCCCTGAGCAAAGACCCCAA
CGAGAAGCGCGATCACATGGTCCTGCTGGAGTTCGTGACCGCCGCCGGGATCACTCTCGGCATGGACGAG
CTGTACAAGTAAAGCGGCCGCATCGATTAGGGATAACAGGGTAACGGTACCTTTAAGACCAATGACTTAC
AAGGCAGCTGTAGATCTTAGCCACTTTTTAAAAGAAAAGGGGGGACTGGAAGGGCTAATTCACTCCCAGG
GTCTCTCTGGTTAGACCAGATCTGAGCCTGGGAGCTCTCTGGCTAACTAGGGAACCCACTGCTTAAGCCT
CATAAAGCTCGACTGTGCCTTCTAGTTGCCAGCCATCTGTTGTTTGCCCCTCCCCCGTGCCTTCCTTGAC
CCTGGAAGGTGCCACTCCCACTGTCCTTTCCTAATAAAATGAGGAAATTGCATCGCATTGTCTGAGTAGG
TGTCATTCTATTCTGGGGGGTGGGGTGGGGCAGGACAGCAAGGGGGAGGATTGGGAAGACAATAGCAGGC
ATGCTGGGGATGCGGTGGGCTCTATGGCTTCTGAGGCGGAAAGAACCAGCTGGGGCTCTAGGGGGTATCC
CC
[124 nt withheld, positions 2593-2716]
CGCCGGCTGTGCGGGAGAACGGAGTTCTATTATGACTCAAATCAGTCTCCCCAAGCATTCGGGGATCAGA
GTTTTTAAGGATAACTTAGTGTGTAGGGGGCCAGTGAGTTGGAGATGAAAGCGTAGGGAGTCGAAGGTGT
CCTTTTGCGCCGAGTCAGTTCCTGGGTGGGGGCCACAAGATCGGATGAGCCAGTTTATCAATCCGGGGGT
GCCAGCTGATCCATGGAGTGCAGGGTCTGCAAAATATCTCAAGCACTGATTGATCTTAGGTTTTACAATA
GTGATGTTACCCCAGGAACAATTTGGGGAAGGTCAGAATCTTGTAGCCTGTAGCTGCATGACTCCTAAAC
CATAATTTCTTTTTTGTTTTTTTTTTTTTATTTTTGAGACAGGGTCTCACTCTGTCACCTAGGCTGGAGT
GCAGTGGTGCAATCACAGCTCACTGCAGCCTCAACGTCGTAAGCTCAAGCGATCCTCCCACCTCAGCCTG
CCTGGTAGCTGAGACTACAAGCGACGCCCCAGTTAATTTTTGTATTTTTGGTAGAGGCAGCGTTTTGCCG
TGTGGCCCTGGCTGGTCTCGAACTCCTGGGCTCAAGTGATCCAGCCTCAGCCTCCCAAAGTGCTGGGACA
ACCGGGGCCAGTCACTGCACCTGGCCCTAAACCATAATTTCTAATCTTTTGGCTAATTTGTTAGTCCTAC
AAAGGCAGTCTAGTCCCCAGGCAAAAAGGGGGTTTGTTTCGGGAAAGGGCTGTTACTGTCTTTGTTTCAA
ACTATAAACTAAGTTCCTCCTAAACTTAGTTCGGCCTACACCCAGGAATGAACAAGGAGAGCTTGGAGGT
TAGAAGCACGATGGAATTGGTTAGGTCAGATCTCTTTCACTGTCTGAGTTATAATTTTGCAATGGTGGTT
CAAAGACTGCCCGCTTCTGACACCAGTCGCTGCATTAATGAATCGGCCAACGCGCGGGGAGAGGCGGTTT
GCGTATTGGGCGCTCTTCCGCTTCCTCGCTCACTGACTCGCTGCGCTCGGTCGTTCGGCTGCGGCGAGCG
GTATCAGCTCACTCAAAGGCGGTAATACGGTTATCCACAGAATCAGGGGATAACGCAGGAAAGAACATGT
GAGCAAAAGGCCAGCAAAAGGCCAGGAACCGTAAAAAGGCCGCGTTGCTGGCGTTTTTCCATAGGCTCCG
CCCCCCTGACGAGCATCACAAAAATCGACGCTCAAGTCAGAGGTGGCGAAACCCGACAGGACTATAAAGA
TACCAGGCGTTTCCCCCTGGAAGCTCCCTCGTGCGCTCTCCTGTTCCGACCCTGCCGCTTACCGGATACC
TGTCCGCCTTTCTCCCTTCGGGAAGCGTGGCGCTTTCTCATAGCTCACGCTGTAGGTATCTCAGTTCGGT
GTAGGTCGTTCGCTCCAAGCTGGGCTGTGTGCACGAACCCCCCGTTCAGCCCGACCGCTGCGCCTTATCC
GGTAACTATCGTCTTGAGTCCAACCCGGTAAGACACGACTTATCGCCACTGGCAGCAGCCACTGGTAACA
GGATTAGCAGAGCGAGGTATGTAGGCGGTGCTACAGAGTTCTTGAAGTGGTGGCCTAACTACGGCTACAC
TAGAAGAACAGTATTTGGTATCTGCGCTCTGCTGAAGCCAGTTACCTTCGGAAAAAGAGTTGGTAGCTCT
TGATCCGGCAAACAAACCACCGCTGGTAGCGGTGGTTTTTTTGTTTGCAAGCAGCAGATTACGCGCAGAA
AAAAAGGATCTCAAGAAGATCCTTTGATCTTTTCTACGGGGTCTGACGCTCAGTGGAACGAAAACTCACG
TTAAGGGATTTTGGTCATGAGATTATCAAAAAGGATCTTCACCTAGATCCTTTTAAATTAAAAATGAAGT
TTTAAATCAATCTAAAGTATATATGAGTAAACTTGGTCTGACAGTTACCAATGCTTAATCAGTGAGGCAC
CTATCTCAGCGATCTGTCTATTTCGTTCATCCATAGTTGCCTGACTCCCCGTCGTGTAGATAACTACGAT
ACGGGAGGGCTTACCATCTGGCCCCAGTGCTGCAATGATACCGCGAGACCCACGCTCACCGGCTCCAGAT
TTATCAGCAATAAACCAGCCAGCCGGAAGGGCCGAGCGCAGAAGTGGTCCTGCAACTTTATCCGCCTCCA
TCCAGTCTATTAATTGTTGCCGGGAAGCTAGAGTAAGTAGTTCGCCAGTTAATAGTTTGCGCAACGTTGT
TGCCATTGCTACAGGCATCGTGGTGTCACGCTCGTCGTTTGGTATGGCTTCATTCAGCTCCGGTTCCCAA
CGATCAAGGCGAGTTACATGATCCCCCATGTTGTGCAAAAAAGCGGTTAGCTCCTTCGGTCCTCCGATCG
TTGTCAGAAGTAAGTTGGCCGCAGTGTTATCACTCATGGTTATGGCAGCACTGCATAATTCTCTTACTGT
CATGCCATCCGTAAGATGCTTTTCTGTGACTGGTGAGTACTCAACCAAGTCATTCTGAGAATAGTGTATG
CGGCGACCGAGTTGCTCTTGCCCGGCGTCAATACGGGATAATACCGCGCCACATAGCAGAACTTTAAAAG
TGCTCATCATTGGAAAACGTTCTTCGGGGCGAAAACTCTCAAGGATCTTACCGCTGTTGAGATCCAGTTC
GATGTAACCCACTCGTGCACCCAACTGATCTTCAGCATCTTTTACTTTCACCAGCGTTTCTGGGTGAGCA
AAAACAGGAAGGCAAAATGCCGCAAAAAAGGGAATAAGGGCGACACGGAAATGTTGAATACTCATACTCT
TCCTTTTTCAATATTATTGAAGCATTTATCAGGGTTATTGTCTCATGAGCGGATACATATTTGAATGTAT
TTAGAAAAATAAACAAATAGGGGTTCCGCGCACATTTCCCCGAAAAGTGCCACCTGACGTCTAAGAAACC
ATTATTATCATGACATTAACCTATAAAAATAGGCGTATCACGAGGCCCTTTCGTCTCGCGCGTTTCGGTG
ATGACGGTGAAAACCTCTGACACATGCAGCTCCCGGAGACGGTCACAGCTTGTCTGTAAGCGGATGCCGG
GAGCAGACAAGCCCGTCAGGGCGCGTCAGCGGGTGTTGGCGGGTGTCGGGGCTGGCTTAACTATGCGGCA
TCAGAGCAGATTGTACTGAGAGTGCACCATATGCGGTGTGAAATACCGCACAGATGCGTAAGGAGAAAAT
ACCGCATCAGGCGCCATTCGCCATTCAGGCTGCGCAACTGTTGGGAAGGGCGATCGGTGCGGGCCTCTTC
GCTATTACGCCAGGGGAGGCAGAGATTGCAGTAAGCTGAGATCGCAGCACTGCACTCCAGCCTGGGCGAC
AGAGTAAGACTCTGTCTCAAAAATAAAATAAATAAATCAATCAGATATTCCAATCTTTTCCTTTATTTAT
TTATTTATTTTCTATTTTGGAAACACAGTCCTTCCTTATTCCAGAATTACACATATATTCTATTTTTCTT
TATATGCTCCAGTTTTTTTTAGACCTTCACCTGAAATGTGTGTATACAAAATCTAGGCCAGTCCAGCAGA
GCCTAAAGGTAAAAAATAAAATAATAAAAAATAAATAAAATCTAGCTCACTCCTTCACATCAAAATGGAG
ATACAGCTGTTAGCATTAAATACCAAATAACCCATCTTGTCCTCAATAATTTTAAGCGCCTCTCTCCACC
ACATCTAACTCCTGTCAAAGGCATGTGCCCCTTCCGGGCGCTCTGCTGTGCTGCCAACCAACTGGCATGT
GGACTCTGCAGGGTCCCTAACTGCCAAGCCCCACAGTGTGCCCTGAGGCTGCCCCTTCCTTCTAGCGGCT
GCCCCCACTCGGCTTTGCTTTCCCTAGTTTCAGTTACTTGCGTTCAGCCAAGGTCTGAAACTAGGTGCGC
ACAGAGCGGTAAGACTGCGAGAGAAAGAGACCAGCTTTACAGGGGGTTTATCACAGTGCACCCTGACAGT
CGTCAGCCTCACAGGGGGTTTATCACATTGCACCCTGACAGTCGTCAGCCTCACAGGGGGTTTATCACAG
TGCACCCTTACAATCATTCCATTTGATTCACAATTTTTTTAGTCTCTACTGTGCCTAACTTGTAAGTTAA
ATTTGATCAGAGGTGTGTTCCCAGAGGGGAAAACAGTATATACAGGGTTCAGTACTATCGCATTTCAGGC
CCGAGAGCTGCATCCGGAGTATCTAGATGGAGTTCCGCGTTACATAACTTACGGTAAATGGCCCGCCTGG
CTGACCGCCCAACGACCCCCGCCCATTGACGTCAATAATGACGTATGTTCCCATAGTAACGCCAATAGGG
ACTTTCCATTGACGTCAATGGGAGTTTGTTTTGGCACCAAAATCAACGGGACTTTCCAAAATGTCGTAAT
AACCCCGCCCCGTTGACGCAAATGGGCGGTAGGCGTGTACTCTAGAAGGTCTATATAAGCAGAGCTCGTT
TAGTGAACCGGGTCTCTCTGGTTAGACCAGATCTGAGCCTGGGAGCTCTCTGGCTAACTAGGGAACCCAC
TGCTTAAGCCTCAATAAAGCTTGCCTTGAGTGCTCAAAGTAGTGTGTGCCCGTCTGTTGTGTGACTCTGG
TAACTAGAGATCCCTCAGACCCTTTTAGTCAGTGTGGAAAATCTCTAGCAGTGGCGCCCGAACAGGGACT
TGAAAGCGAAAGTAAAGCCAGAGGAGATCTCTCGACGCAGGACTCGGCTTGCTGAAGCGCGCACGGCAAG
AGGCGAGGGGCGGCGACTGCAGAGTACGCCAAAAATTTTGACTAGCGGAGGCTAGAAGGAGAGAGATGGG
TGCGAGAGCGTCGGTATTAAGCGGGGGAGAATTAGATAAATGGGAAAAAATTCGGTTAAGGCCAGGGGGA
AAGAAACAATATAAACTAAAACATATAGTATGGGCAAGCAGGGAGCTAGAACGATTCGCAGTTAATCCTG
GCCTTTTAGAGACATCAGAAGGCTGTAGACAAATACTGGGACAGCTACAACCATCCCTTCAGACAGGATC
AGAAGAACTTAGATCATTATATAATACAATAGCAGTCCTCTATTGTGTGCATCAAAGGATAGATGTAAAA
GACACCAAGGAAGCCTTAGATAAGATAGAGGAAGAGCAAAACAAAAGTAAGAAAAAGGCACAGCAAGCAG
CAGCTGACACAGGAAACAACAGCCAGGTCAGCCAAAATTACCCTATAGTGCAGAACCTCCAGGGGCAAAT
GGTACATCAGGCCATATCACCTAGAACTTTAAATGCATGGGTAAAAGTAGTAGAAGAGAAGGCTTTCAGC
CCAGAAGTAATACCCATGTTTTCAGCATTATCAGAAGGAGCCACCCCACAAGATTTAAATACCATGCTAA
ACACAGTGGGGGGACATCAAGCAGCCATGCAAATGTTAAAAGAGACCATCAATGAGGAAGCTGCAGAATG
GGATAGATTGCATCCAGTGCATGCAGGGCCTATTGCACCAGGCCAGATGAGAGAACCAAGGGGAAGTGAC
ATAGCAGGAACTACTAGCAAATTAAGAGAACAATTTGGAAATAATAAAACAATAATCTTTAAGCAATCCT
CAGGAGGGGACCCAGAAATTGTAACGCACAGTTTTAATTGTGGAGGGGAATTTTTCTACTGTAATTCAAC
ACAACTGTTTAATAGTACTTGGTTTAATAGTACTTGGAGTACTGAAGGGTCAAATAACACTGAAGGAAGT
GACACAATCACACTCCCATGCAGAATAAAACAATTTATAAACATGTGGCAGGAAGTAGGAAAAGCAATGT
ATGCCCCTCCCATCAGTGGACAAATTAGATGTTCATCAAATATTACTGGGCTGCTATTAACAAGAGATGG
TGGTAATAACAACAATGGGTCCGAGATCTTCAGACCTGGAGGAGGCGATATGAGGGACAATTGGAGAAGT
GAATTATATAAATATAAAGTAGTAAAAATTGAACCATTAGGAGTAGCACCCACCAAGGCAAAGAGAAGAG
TGGTGCAGAGAGAAAAAAGAGCAGTGGGAATAGGAGCTTTGTTCCTTGGGTTCTTGGGAGCAGCAGGAAG
CACTATGGGCGCAGCGTCAATGACGCTGACGGTACAGGCCAGACAATTATTGTCTGATATAGTGCAGCAG
CAGAACAATTTGCTGAGGGCTATTGAGGCGCAACAGCATCTGTTGCAACTCACAGTCTGGGGCATCAAAC
AGCTCCAGGCAAGAATCCTGGCTGTGGAAAGATACCTAAAGGATCAACAGCTCCTGGGGATTTGGGGTTG
CTCTGGAAAACTCATTTGCACCACTGCTGTGCCTTGGAATGCTAGTTGGAGTAATAAATCTCTGGAACAG
ATTTGGAATAACATGACCTGGATGGAGTGGGACAGAGAAATTAACAATTACACAAGCTTAATACACTCCT
TAATTGAAGAATCGCAAAACCAGCAAGAAAAGAATGAACAAGAATTATTGGAATTAGATAAATGGGCTTG
CGGCCGGAATTCACAAATGGCAGTATTCATCCACAATTTTAAAAGAAAAGGGGGGATTGGGGGGTACAGT
GCAGGGGAAAGAATAGTAGACATAATAGCAACAGACATACAAACTAAAGAATTACAAAAACAAATTACAA
AAATTCAAAATTTTCGGGTTTATTACAGGGACAGCAGAGATCCACTTTGGGCGGCCTAGGGATAACAGGG
TAATGATCGCGTAAGCTTTGCAAAGATGGATAAAGTTTTAAACAGAGAGGAATCTTTGCAGCTAATGGAC
CTTCTAGGTCTTGAAAGGAGTGGGAATTGGCTCCGGTGCCCGTCAGTGGGCAGAGCGCACATCGCCCACA
GTCCCCGAGAAGTTGGGGGGAGGGGTCGGCAATTGAACCGGTGCCTAGAGAAGGTGGCGCGGGGTAAACT
GGGAAAGTGATGTCGTGTACTGGCTCCGCCTTTTTCCCGAGGGTGGGGGAGAACCGTATATAAGTGCAGT
AGTCGCCGTGAACGTTCTTTTTCGCAACGGGTTTGCCGCCAGAACACAGGTAAGTGCCGTGTGTGGTTCC
CGCGGGCCTGGCCTCTTTACGGGTTATGGCCCTTGCGTGCCTTGAATTACTTCCACCTGGCTGCAGTACG
TGATTCTTGATCCCGAGCTTCGGGTTGGAAGTGGGTGGGAGAGTTCGAGGCCTTGCGCTTAAGGAGCCCC
TTCGCCTCGTGCTTGAGTTGAGGCCTGGCCTGGGCGCTGGGGCCGCCGCGTGCGAATCTGGTGGCACCTT
CGCGCCTGTCTCGCTGCTTTCGATAAGTCTCTAGCCATTTAAAATTTTTGATGACCTGCTGCGACGCTTT
TTTTCTGGCAAGATAGTCTTGTAAATGCGGGCCAAGATCTGCACACTGGTATTTCGGTTTTTGGGGCCGC
GGGCGGCGACGGGGCCCGTGCGTCCCAGCGCACATGTTCGGCGAGGCGGGGCCTGCGAGCGCGGCCACCG
AGAATCGGACGGGGGTAGTCTCAAGCTGGCCGGCCTGCTCTGGTGCCTGGCCTCGCGCCGCCGTGTATCG
CCCCGCCCTAGGCGGCAAGGCTGGCCCGGTCGGCACCAGTTGCGTGAGCGGAAAGATGGCCGCTTCCCGG
CCCTGCTGCAGGGAGCTCAAAATGGAGGACGCGGCGCTCGGGAGAGCGGGCGGGTGAGTCACCCACACAA
AGGAAAAGGGCCTTTCCGTCCTCAGCCGTCGCTTCATGTGACTCCACGGAGTACCGGGCGCCGTCCAGGC
ACCTCGATTAGTTCTCGAGCTTTTGGAGTACGTCGTCTTTAGGTTGGGGGGAGGGGTTTTATGCGATGGA
GTTTCCCCACACTGAGTGGGTGGAGACTGAAGTTAGGCCAGCTTGGCACTTGATGTAATTCTCCTTGGAA
TTTGCCCTTTTTGAGTTTGGATCTTGGTTCATTCTCAAGCCTCAGACAGTGGTTCAAAGTTTTTTTCTTC
CATTTCAGGTGTCGTGAGGTG
